>Addgene plasmid #125146 | pOTTC1740 - pAAV SYN1 DIO HA-hM4D(Gi) | addgene full sequence | sequence record 244357 | Addgene NGS Result
CAGAGAGGGAGTGGCCAACTCCATCACTAGGGGTTCCTGCGGCCGCACGCGTGTGTCTAGACTGCAGAGG
GCCCTGCGTATGAGTGCAAGTGGGTTTTAGGACCAGGATGAGGCGGGGTGGGGGTGCCTACCTGACGACC
GACCCCGACCCACTGGACAAGCACCCAACCCCCATTCCCCAAATTGCGCATCCCCTATCAGAGAGGGGGA
GGGGAAACAGGATGCGGCGAGGCGCGTGCGCACTGCCAGCTTCAGCACCGCGGACAGTGCCTTCGCCCCC
GCCTGGCGGCGCGCGCCACCGCCGCCTCAGCACTGAAGGCGCGCTGACGTCACTCGCCGGTCCCCCGCAA
ACTCCCCTTCCCGGCCACCTTGGTCGCGTCCGCGCCGCCGCCGGCCCAGCCGGACCGCACCACGCGAGGC
GCGAGATAGGGGGGCACGGGCGCGACCATCTGCGCTGCGGCGCCGGCGACTCAGCGCTGCCTCAGTCTGC
GGTGGGCAGCGGAGGAGTCGTGTCGTGCCTGAGAGCGCAGTCGAGAAGGTACCGGATCCTCTAGAGTCGA
CTCCGGAATAACTTCGTATAGGATACTTTATACGAAGTTATGCAGAATGGTAGCTGGATTGTAGCTGCTA
TTAGCAATATGAAACCTCTTAATAACTTCGTATAGCATACATTATACGAAGTTATGGCGCGCCCTACCTG
GCAGTGCCGATGTTCCGATACTGGCACAGCAGCAGGTGCCGGAAGGTCTTTTTAAAGGTGGCGTTGCACA
GAGCATAGCAGGCAGGGTTGATGGTGCTGTTGACGTAGCAGAGCCAGTAGCCAATGGACCACACCGTGTC
AGGGATGCAGCTCTGGCAGAAGGTGTTCACCAGGACCATGACGTTGTAGGGCGTCCAGGTGAGGATGAAG
GCAAGCAGAATGGCAAAGATCGTTCGTGTCACTTTGCGCTCCCGGGCCGCCATCTGCCGCTTCTTGCGCA
CCTGGTTGCGAGCGATGCTGGCGAACTTGCGGGCCACGTTGGCCGCAGGGCGCATGCCAGCCGGCGTGGC
AGGCACAATCTCAATGGCTGTCACACACTCATTGCCTGTCTGCTTCGTCACAATCTGGATCTTGGACCAT
CTGGAGGCTGGGTTGAGGGCCCGCGGCTGCAGGGGAGGGGCGGGCATGGCGGGCGTGGTGGCCTCTGTGG
TGGACAGCTCTGTGGCTGGGCGTTCCTTGGTGTTCTGGGTGGCACTGCCTGAGCTGGACTCATTGGAAGT
GTCCTTATCAGCCACGGGGCGCGGTGGCGGTGGCAGCGCTGGCGGGGGGGCCTCCTCCAGCTTGCCATTG
CGCAGCTCCTCCCGGGCGGCCTCCCCGGGCGGGGGCTTCTTGACGCTCTGCTTCATTAGTGGGCTCTTGA
GGAAGGCCAGCGTCTTGGCTTTCTTCTCCTTCGGGCCCTCGGGCCGGTGCTTGTGGACTCGGCTGCGACT
GGCCAGGGAGATGTGGATGTACAGCACCGTCATGATGACCACAGGCAGGTAGAAGCCAGCAATGGCTGTG
CCAAAGGTCACTGCTGGGTTGGACAGGAACTGGATGAAGCACTGGTTGTCGGGCACCGTCCGCTTACCCA
CCACAAACTGCCAGAACAAGATGGCAGGCGCCCAGAGCACGAAGGACAGTACCCAGGCAGCAGCAATCAT
GAGGCCTGCCATCTTGGTGGTGCGCCGGGCAGGGTAGGTGAGAGGCTTGGTGACGCAGAAGTAGCGGTCA
AAGCTGATGATGAGAAGGTTCATGACGGAGGCGTTGCTCACCACGCAGTCCAGGGCCAGCCACAGGTCGC
AGACCACGGCGCCCAGGGGCCAGTAGCCCTTGATGATGTACACGGTGTAGAGGTTCATGGAGAAGGCGCC
TATGATGAGATCAGCACACGCCAGGCTGAAGAGGAAGTAGTTGTTGACTGTCTGCAGCTGCCTGTTGACC
TTGATGGACAGCATCACCAGGATGTTGCCCACGACAGTCACCAGGCTCAGGGAGCCTGTCACTGTGGCAA
TGAAGACCATTTCCACCGTCTCATAGCGATTGTGGGATGATGACGTGACCAGGCGCACGGACTGATTGCC
CGAGCTGCCATTGACTGGTGTGAAGTTGGCCATAGCGTAATCTGGAACATCGTATGGGTACATGGTGGCG
TCGACTCTAGAGCTAGCGATAACTTCGTATAAAGTATCCTATACGAAGTTATTTGCCTTAACCCAGAAAT
TATCACTGTTATTCTTTAGAATGGTGCAAAGAATAACTTCGTATAATGTATGCTATACGAAGTTATGAAT
TCGATATCAAGCTTATCGATAATCAACCTCTGGATTACAAAATTTGTGAAAGATTGACTGGTATTCTTAA
CTATGTTGCTCCTTTTACGCTATGTGGATACGCTGCTTTAATGCCTTTGTATCATGCTATTGCTTCCCGT
ATGGCTTTCATTTTCTCCTCCTTGTATAAATCCTGGTTGCTGTCTCTTTATGAGGAGTTGTGGCCCGTTG
TCAGGCAACGTGGCGTGGTGTGCACTGTGTTTGCTGACGCAACCCCCACTGGTTGGGGCATTGCCACCAC
CTGTCAGCTCCTTTCCGGGACTTTCGCTTTCCCCCTCCCTATTGCCACGGCGGAACTCATCGCCGCCTGC
CTTGCCCGCTGCTGGACAGGGGCTCGGCTGTTGGGCACTGACAATTCCGTGGTGTTGTCGGGGAAATCAT
CGTCCTTTCCTTGGCTGCTCGCCTATGTTGCCACCTGGATTCTGCGCGGGACGTCCTTCTGCTACGTCCC
TTCGGCCCTCAATCCAGCGGACCTTCCTTCCCGCGGCCTGCTGCCGGCTCTGCGGCCTCTTCCGCGTCTT
CGCCTTCGCCCTCAGACGAGTCGGATCTCCCTTTGGGCCGCCTCCCCGCATCGATACCGAGCGCTGCTCG
AGAGATCTACGGGTGGCATCCCTGTGACCCCTCCCCAGTGCCTCTCCTGGCCCTGGAAGTTGCCACTCCA
GTGCCCACCAGCCTTGTCCTAATAAAATTAAGTTGCATCATTTTGTCTGACTAGGTGTCCTTCTATAATA
TTATGGGGTGGAGGGGGGTGGTATGGAGCAAGGGGCAAGTTGGGAAGACAACCTGTAGGGCCTGCGGGGT
CTATTGGGAACCAAGCTGGAGTGCAGTGGCACAATCTTGGCTCACTGCAATCTCCGCCTCCTGGGTTCAA
GCGATTCTCCTGCCTCAGCCTCCCGAGTTGTTGGGATTCCAGGCATGCATGACCAGGCTCAGCTAATTTT
TGTTTTTTTGGTAGAGACGGGGTTTCACCATATTGGCCAGGCTGGTCTCCAACTCCTAATCTCAGGTGAT
CTACCCACCTTGGCCTCCCAAATTGCTGGGATTACAGGCGTGAACCACTGCTCCCTTCCCTGTCCTTCTG
ATTTTGTAGGTAACCACGTGCGGACCGAGCGGCCGCAGGAACCCCTAGTGATGGAGTTGGCCACTCCCTC
TCTGCGCGCTCGCTCGCTCACTGAGGCCGGGCGACCAAAGGTCGCCCGACGCCCGGGCTTTGCCCGGGCG
GCCTCAGTGAGCGAGCGAGCGCGCAGCTGCCTGCAGGGGCGCCTGATGCGGTATTTTCTCCTTACGCATC
TGTGCGGTATTTCACACCGCATA
[95 nt withheld, positions 3664-3758]
T
[46 nt withheld, positions 3760-3805]
C
[141 nt withheld, positions 3807-3947]
CCTTTGACGTTGGAGTCCACGTTCTTT
[37 nt withheld, positions 3975-4011]
ACTCTATCTCGGGCTATTCTTTTGATTTATAAGGGATTTTGCCGATTTCGGTCTATTGGTTAAAAAATGA
GCTGATTTAACAAAAATTTAACGCGAATTTTAACAAAATATTAACGTTTACAATTTTATGGTGCACTCTC
AGTACAATCTGCTCTGATGCCGCATAGTTAAGCCAGCCCCGACACCCGCCAACACCCGCTGACGCGCCCT
GACGGGCTTGTCTGCTCCCGGCATCCGCTTACAGACAAGCTGTGACCGTCTCCGGGAGCTGCATGTGTCA
GAGGTTTTCACCGTCATCACCGAAACGCGCGAGACGAAAGGGCCTCGTGATACGCCTATTTTTATAGGTT
AATGTCATGATAATAATGGTTTCTTAGACGTCAGGTGGCACTTTTCGGGGAAATGTGCGCGGAACCCCTA
TTTGTTTATTTTTCTAAATACATTCAAATATGTATCCGCTCATGAGACAATAACCCTGATAAATGCTTCA
ATAATATTGAAAAAGGAAGAGTATGAGTATTCAACATTTCCGTGTCGCCCTTATTCCCTTTTTTGCGGCA
TTTTGCCTTCCTGTTTTTGCTCACCCAGAAACGCTGGTGAAAGTAAAAGATGCTGAAGATCAGTTGGGTG
CACGAGTGGGTTACATCGAACTGGATCTCAACAGCGGTAAGATCCTTGAGAGTTTTCGCCCCGAAGAACG
TTTTCCAATGATGAGCACTTTTAAAGTTCTGCTATGTGGCGCGGTATTATCCCGTATTGACGCCGGGCAA
GAGCAACTCGGTCGCCGCATACACTATTCTCAGAATGACTTGGTTGAGTACTCACCAGTCACAGAAAAGC
ATCTTACGGATGGCATGACAGTAAGAGAATTATGCAGTGCTGCCATAACCATGAGTGATAACACTGCGGC
CAACTTACTTCTGACAACGATCGGAGGACCGAAGGAGCTAACCGCTTTTTTGCACAACATGGGGGATCAT
GTAACTCGCCTTGATCGTTGGGAACCGGAGCTGAATGAAGCCATACCAAACGACGAGCGTGACACCACGA
TGCCTGTAGCAATGGCAACAACGTTGCGCAAACTATTAACTGGCGAACTACTTACTCTAGCTTCCCGGCA
ACAATTAATAGACTGGATGGAGGCGGATAAAGTTGCAGGACCACTTCTGCGCTCGGCCCTTCCGGCTGGC
TGGTTTATTGCTGATAAATCTGGAGCCGGTGAGCGTGGGTCTCGCGGTATCATTGCAGCACTGGGGCCAG
ATGGTAAGCCCTCCCGTATCGTAGTTATCTACACGACGGGGAGTCAGGCAACTATGGATGAACGAAATAG
ACAGATCGCTGAGATAGGTGCCTCACTGATTAAGCATTGGTAACTGTCAGACCAAGTTTACTCATATATA
CTTTAGATTGATTTAAAACTTCATTTTTAATTTAAAAGGATCTAGGTGAAGATCCTTTTTGATAATCTCA
TGACCAAAATCCCTTAACGTGAGTTTTCGTTCCACTGAGCGTCAGACCCCGTAGAAAAGATCAAAGGATC
TTCTTGAGATCCTTTTTTTCTGCGCGTAATCTGCTGCTTGCAAACAAAAAAACCACCGCTACCAGCGGTG
GTTTGTTTGCCGGATCAAGAGCTACCAACTCTTTTTCCGAAGGTAACTGGCTTCAGCAGAGCGCAGATAC
CAAATACTGTTCTTCTAGTGTAGCCGTAGTTAGGCCACCACTTCAAGAACTCTGTAGCACCGCCTACATA
CCTCGCTCTGCTAATCCTGTTACCAGTGGCTGCTGCCAGTGGCGATAAGTCGTGTCTTACCGGGTTGGAC
TCAAGACGATAGTTACCGGATAAGGCGCAGCGGTCGGGCTGAACGGGGGGTTCGTGCACACAGCCCAGCT
TGGAGCGAACGACCTACACCGAACTGAGATACCTACAGCGTGAGCTATGAGAAAGCGCCACGCTTCCCGA
AGGGAGAAAGGCGGACAGGTATCCGGTAAGCGGCAGGGTCGGAACAGGAGAGCGCACGAGGGAGCTTCCA
GGGGGAAACGCCTGGTATCTTTATAGTCCTGTCGGGTTTCGCCACCTCTGACTTGAGCGTCGATTTTTGT
GATGCTCGTCAGGGGGGCGGAGCCTATGGAAAAACGCCAGCAACGCGGCCTTTTTACGGTTCCTGGCCTT
TTGCTGGCCTTTTGCTCACATGTCCTGCAGGCAGCTGCGCGCTCGCTCGCTCACTGAGGCCGCCCGGGCG
TCGGGCGACCTTTGGTCGCCCGGCCTCAGTGAGCGAGCGAGCGCG
Features (pLannotate 1.2.2; 24 found; start..end, strand, type, name):
      1..38      -  repeat_region  AAV2 ITR (fragment): inverted terminal repeat of adeno-associated virus serotype 2 inverted
     83..530     +  promoter       hSyn promoter: human synapsin I promoter; confers neuron-specific expression (Kügler et al., 2003)
    544..561     +  misc_feature   MCS (fragment): pUC18/19 multiple cloning site
    568..601     +  protein_bind   lox2272: Cre-mediated recombination occurs in the 8-bp core sequence (GGATACTT). lox2272 sites are compatible with each other, but incompatible with loxP or loxN sites (Lee and Saito, 1988). Cre recombinase
    602..651     -  intron         β-globin intron (fragment): internally truncated intron from human β-globin
    652..685     +  protein_bind   loxP: Cre-mediated recombination occurs in the 8-bp core sequence (GCATACAT). Cre recombinase
    697..2133    -  CDS            CHRM4: ACM4_HUMAN - Experimental evidence at protein level: Swiss-Prot protein existence level 1. The muscarinic acetylcholine receptor mediates various cellular responses, including inhibition of adenylate cyclase, breakdown of phosphoinositides and modulation of potassium channels through the action of G proteins. Primary transducing effect is inhibition of adenylate cyclase. From Homo sapiens (Human).
   2134..2160    -  CDS            3xHA (fragment): three tandem HA epitope tags
   2189..2222    -  protein_bind   lox2272: Cre-mediated recombination occurs in the 8-bp core sequence (GGATACTT). lox2272 sites are compatible with each other, but incompatible with loxP or loxN sites (Lee and Saito, 1988). Cre recombinase
   2223..2272    -  intron         β-globin intron (fragment): internally truncated intron from human β-globin
   2273..2306    -  protein_bind   loxP: Cre-mediated recombination occurs in the 8-bp core sequence (GCATACAT). Cre recombinase
   2307..2331    +  misc_feature   MCS (fragment): pBluescript multiple cloning site
   2331..2919    +  misc_feature   WPRE: woodchuck hepatitis virus posttranscriptional regulatory element
   2951..3427    +  polyA_signal   hGH poly(A) signal: human growth hormone polyadenylation signal
   3467..3607    +  repeat_region  AAV2 ITR: inverted terminal repeat of adeno-associated virus serotype 2 inverted
   3612..3663    -  misc_feature   bom (fragment): basis of mobility region from pBR322
   3682..4137    +  rep_origin     f1 ori (sequence partly withheld): f1 bacteriophage origin of replication; arrow indicates direction of (+) strand synthesis
   4138..4187    -  misc_feature   bom (fragment): basis of mobility region from pBR322
   4289..4324    -  CDS            rop (fragment): Rop protein, which maintains plasmids at low copy number; rop
   4419..4523    +  promoter       AmpR promoter: bla
   4524..5384    +  CDS            AmpR: β-lactamase; bla; confers resistance to ampicillin, carbenicillin, and related antibiotics
   5555..6143    +  rep_origin     ori: high-copy-number ColE1/pMB1/pBR322/pUC origin of replication
   6216..6243    +  repeat_region  AAV2 ITR (fragment): inverted terminal repeat of adeno-associated virus serotype 2 inverted
   6272..3       +  repeat_region  AAV2 ITR (fragment) (across the origin): inverted terminal repeat of adeno-associated virus serotype 2 inverted
