[The description below was written by a language model from this plasmid's Addgene catalogue record and pLannotate feature annotations shown in this document.]
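Description:
pOTTC1740 - pAAV SYN1 DIO HA-hM4D(Gi) is an adeno-associated virus transfer plasmid for Cre-dependent, neuron-restricted expression of the inhibitory DREADD hM4D(Gi), an engineered derivative of the human M4 muscarinic acetylcholine receptor (CHRM4). It was built by ligation-independent cloning into a related pAAV SYN1 DIO backbone, with the insert amplified from an earlier plasmid in the same series. The bacterial portion carries a ColE1/pUC-type origin, an f1 origin and the β-lactamase gene for ampicillin selection. The catalogue lists it as low copy. The catalogue gives a total size of 6124 bp, whereas the sequenced record annotated here is 6296 nt, and the record does not explain the discrepancy.

Between the AAV2 inverted terminal repeats, which allow the cassette to be replicated and packaged into AAV particles, the human synapsin I promoter drives a double-floxed inverted open reading frame. The CHRM4-derived coding sequence with its N-terminal HA epitope lies on the reverse strand relative to the promoter and is flanked on each side by a lox2272/loxP pair, the two pairs being in opposing orientation. Because these two site types are incompatible with each other, Cre recombinase first inverts the cassette through one pair and then excises a site through the other, locking the receptor in the sense orientation so that it is transcribed only in Cre-expressing neurons. One of the two ITRs is annotated only as fragments around the sequence origin. A WPRE downstream enhances transcript stability and expression, and a human growth hormone polyadenylation signal terminates the message. The construct is suited to chemogenetic silencing of genetically defined neuronal populations, with the HA tag allowing immunodetection of the receptor.
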