Addgene plasmid #125146: pOTTC1740 - pAAV SYN1 DIO HA-hM4D(Gi)
Purpose: An adeno-associated viral vector expressing Cre-dependent HA-tagged inhibitory DREADD (hM4D(Gi)) from a synapsin promoter
Depositing lab: Christopher Richie. Depositing organization: National Institute on Drug Abuse (NIDA).
Backbone
  Vector backbone: pOTTC901 - pAAV SYN1 DIO GIRK4-Myc
  Backbone manufacturer: NIDA_GEVVC
  Backbone size w/o insert (bp): 4811
  Total vector size (bp): 6124
  Vector type: Mammalian Expression, AAV, Cre/Lox
Growth in bacteria
  Bacterial resistance: Ampicillin, 100 μg/mL
  Growth temperature: 30°C
  Growth strain: NEB Stable
  Copy number: Low Copy
Gene/Insert
  Gene/Insert name: HA-tagged hM4D(Gi) (alt name: Inhibitory DREADD)
  Species: H. sapiens (human)
  Insert size (bp): 1470
  GenBank ID: 1132 CHRM4
  Entrez Gene: CHRM4 (a.k.a. HM4, M4R)
  Promoter: SYN1
  Tag / fusion protein: HA (N terminal on insert)
  Cloning method: Ligation Independent Cloning
  Sequencing primers: 5′ hSYN1 F417 ACTCAGCGCTGCCTCAGTCT; 3′ WPRE R1 ATGAAAGCCATACGGGAAGC
Resource information
  A portion of this plasmid was derived from a plasmid made by: Insert was amplified from pOTTC1329, Addgene 89150
Terms and licenses: Academic/Nonprofit Terms; Industry Terms: Not Available to Industry
How to cite: pOTTC1740 - pAAV SYN1 DIO HA-hM4D(Gi) was a gift from Christopher Richie (Addgene plasmid # 125146 ; http://n2t.net/addgene:125146 ; RRID:Addgene_125146)
